>Addgene plasmid #117274 | StrKDEL-IRES-ManII-mScarlet-i | addgene full sequence | sequence record 233028 | Addgene NGS Result
GACGGATCGGGAGATCTCCCGATCCCCTATGGTGCACTCTCAGTACAATCTGCTCTGATGCCGCATAGTT
AAGCCAGTATCTGCTCCCTGCTTGTGTGTTGGAGGTCGCTGAGTAGTGCGCGAGCAAAATTTAAGCTACA
ACAAGGCAAGGCTTGACCGACAATTGCATGAAGAATCTGCTTAGGGTTAGGCGTTTTGCGCTGCTTCGCG
ATGTACGGGCCAGATATACGCGTTGACATTGATTATTGACTAGTTATTAATAGTAATCAATTACGGGGTC
ATTAGTTCATAGCCCATATATGGAGTTCCGCGTTACATAACTTACGGTAAATGGCCCGCCTGGCTGACCG
CCCAACGACCCCCGCCCATTGACGTCAATAATGACGTATGTTCCCATAGTAACGCCAATAGGGACTTTCC
ATTGACGTCAATGGGTGGAGTATTTACGGTAAACTGCCCACTTGGCAGTACATCAAGTGTATCATATGCC
AAGTACGCCCCCTATTGACGTCAATGACGGTAAATGGCCCGCCTGGCATTATGCCCAGTACATGACCTTA
TGGGACTTTCCTACTTGGCAGTACATCTACGTATTAGTCATCGCTATTACCATGGTGATGCGGTTTTGGC
AGTACATCAATGGGCGTGGATAGCGGTTTGACTCACGGGGATTTCCAAGTCTCCACCCCATTGACGTCAA
TGGGAGTTTGTTTTGGCACCAAAATCAACGGGACTTTCCAAAATGTCGTAACAACTCCGCCCCATTGACG
CAAATGGGCGGTAGGCGTGTACGGTGGGAGGTCTATATAAGCAGAGCTCTCTGGCTAACTAGAGAACCCA
CTGCTTACTGGCTTATCGAAATTAATACGACTCACTATAGGGAGACCCAAGCTTGGTACCGAGCTCGGAT
CGATATCTGCGGCCTAGCTAGCGCTTAAGGCCTGTTAACCGGTATGGATGTATGCGTCCGTCTTGCCCTG
TGGCTCCTCTGGGGACTCCTCCTGCACCAGGGCCAGAGCCTCAGCCATAGTCACAGTGAGAAGGCGACAG
GAACCAGCTCGGGCGCCGGTTTAAACGACCCTAGCAAAGACTCAAAAGCTCAGGTGTCCGCTGCCGAGGC
TGGCATTACTGGAACATGGTACAATCAGCTCGGGAGCACCTTTATTGTGACTGCTGGAGCCGATGGAGCC
CTCACCGGAACATACGAATCTGCTGTGGGAAACGCCGAATCACGGTACGTCCTCACTGGCCGATACGATA
GTGCCCCTGCCACCGACGGATCTGGGACTGCCCTGGGATGGACTGTCGCTTGGAAAAACAACTACCGGAA
TGCTCATTCTGCCACAACATGGAGTGGACAGTACGTGGGAGGCGCTGAGGCTAGAATCAATACACAGTGG
CTGCTCACATCTGGCACAACCGAGGCAAATGCTTGGAAATCCACCCTGGTGGGACATGACACATTCACCA
AAGTGAAACCCTCCGCCGCTTCAATCGATGCCGCCAAAAAAGCCGGAGTCAACAACGGCAATCCTCTGGA
TGCCGTCCAGCAGCTCGGACCGAAAGATGAACTGTGAGCGGCCGCATAGATAACTGATCCAGTGTGCTGG
AATTAATTCGCTGTCTGCGAGGGCCAGCTGTTGGGGTGAGTACTCCCTCTCAAAAGCGGGCATGACTTCT
GCGCTAAGATTGTCAGTTTCCAAAAACGAGGAGGATTTGATATTCACCTGGCCCGCGGTGATGCCTTTGA
GGGTGGCCGCGTCCATCTGGTCAGAAAAGACAATCTTTTTGTTGTCAAGCTTGAGGTGTGGCAGGCTTGA
GATCTGGCCATACACTTGAGTGACAATGACATCCACTTTGCCTTTCTCTCCACAGGTGTCCACTCCCAGG
TCCAACTGCAGGTCGAGCATGCATCTAGGGCGGCCAATTCCGCCCCTCTCCCCCCCCCCCTCTCCCTCCC
CCCCCCTAACGTTACTGGCCGAAGCCGCTTGGAATAAGGCCGGTGTGCGTTTGTCTATATGTTATTTTCC
ACCATATTGCCGTCTTTTGGCAATGTGAGGGCCCGGAAACCTGGCCCTGTCTTCTTGACGAGCATTCCTA
GGGGTCTTTCCCCTCTCGCCAAAGGAATGCAAGGTCTGTTGAATGTCGTGAAGGAAGCAGTTCCTCTGGA
AGCTTCTTGAAGACAAACAACGTCTGTAGCGACCCTTTGCAGGCAGCGGAACCCCCCACCTGGCGACAGG
TGCCTCTGCGGCCAAAAGCCACGTGTATAAGATACACCTGCAAAGGCGGCACAACCCCAGTGCCACGTTG
TGAGTTGGATAGTTGTGGAAAGAGTCAAATGGCTCTCCTCAAGCGTATTCAACAAGGGGCTGAAGGATGC
CCAGAAGGTACCCCATTGTATGGGATCTGATCTGGGGCCTCGGTGCACATGCTTTACATGTGTTTAGTCG
AGGTTAAAAAAACGTCTAGGCCCCCCGAACCACGGGGACGTGGTTTTCCTTTGAAAAACACGATGATAAG
CTTGCCACAACCCGGGAGGCGCGCCATGAAGTTAAGTCGCCAGTTCACCGTGTTTGGCAGCGCGATCTTC
TGCGTCGTAATCTTCTCACTCTACCTGATGCTGGACAGGGGTCACTTGGACTACCCTCGGGGCCCGCGCC
AGGAGGGCTCCTTTCCGCAGGGCCAGCTTTCAATATTGCAAGAAAAGATTGACCATTTGGAGCGTTTGCT
CGCTGAGAACAACGAGATTATCTCAAATATCAGAGACTCAGTCATCAACCTGAGCGAGTCTGTGGAGGAC
GGCCCGCGGGGGTCACCAGGCAACGCCAGCCAAGGCTCCATCCACCTCCACTCGCCACAGTTGGCCCTGC
AGGCTGACCCCAGAGACTGTTTGGATCCCACCGGTCGCCACCGGAATTCCATGGTGAGCAAGGGCGAGGC
AGTGATCAAGGAGTTCATGCGGTTCAAGGTGCACATGGAGGGCTCCATGAACGGCCACGAGTTCGAGATC
GAGGGCGAGGGCGAGGGCCGCCCCTACGAGGGCACCCAGACCGCCAAGCTGAAGGTGACCAAGGGTGGCC
CCCTGCCCTTCTCCTGGGACATCCTGTCCCCTCAGTTCATGTACGGCTCCAGGGCCTTCATCAAGCACCC
CGCCGACATCCCCGACTACTATAAGCAGTCCTTCCCCGAGGGCTTCAAGTGGGAGCGCGTGATGAACTTC
GAGGACGGCGGCGCCGTGACCGTGACCCAGGACACCTCCCTGGAGGACGGCACCCTGATCTACAAGGTGA
AGCTCCGCGGCACCAACTTCCCTCCTGACGGCCCCGTAATGCAGAAGAAGACAATGGGCTGGGAAGCGTC
CACCGAGCGGTTGTACCCCGAGGACGGCGTGCTGAAGGGCGACATTAAGATGGCCCTGCGCCTGAAGGAC
GGCGGCCGCTACCTGGCGGACTTCAAGACCACCTACAAGGCCAAGAAGCCCGTGCAGATGCCCGGCGCCT
ACAACGTCGACCGCAAGTTGGACATCACCTCCCACAACGAGGACTACACCGTGGTGGAACAGTACGAACG
CTCCGAGGGCCGCCACTCCACCGGCGGCATGGACGAGCTGTACAAAGGTGCTTAAGGCCGGCCTTAAGGC
CTCGAGGGCCAATTAATTAACTCTAGATAACTGATCATAATCAGCCATACCACATTTGTAGAGGTTTTAC
TTGCTTTAAAAAACCTCCCACACCTCCCCCTGAACCTGAAACATAAAATGAATGCAATTGTTGTTGTTAA
CTTGTTTATTGCAGCTTATAATGGTTACAAATAAAGCAATAGCATCACAAATTTCACAAATAAAGCATTT
TTTTCACTGCATTCTAGTTGTGGTTTGTCCAAACTCATCAATGTATCTTAACGCGTCGAGTGCATTCTAG
TTGTGGTTTGTCCAAACTCATCAATGTATCTTATCATGTCTGTATACCGTCGACCTCTAGCTAGAGCTTG
GCGTAATCATGGTCATAGCTGTTTCCTGTGTGAAATTGTTATCCGCTCACAATTCCACACAACATACGAG
CCGGAAGCATAAAGTGTAAAGCCTGGGGTGCCTAATGAGTGAGCTAACTCACATTAATTGCGTTGCGCTC
ACTGCCCGCTTTCCAGTCGGGAAACCTGTCGTGCCAGCTGCATTAATGAATCGGCCAACGCGCGGGGAGA
GGCGGTTTGCGTATTGGGCGCTCTTCCGCTTCCTCGCTCACTGACTCGCTGCGCTCGGTCGTTCGGCTGC
GGCGAGCGGTATCAGCTCACTCAAAGGCGGTAATACGGTTATCCACAGAATCAGGGGATAACGCAGGAAA
GAACATGTGAGCAAAAGGCCAGCAAAAGGCCAGGAACCGTAAAAAGGCCGCGTTGCTGGCGTTTTTCCAT
AGGCTCCGCCCCCCTGACGAGCATCACAAAAATCGACGCTCAAGTCAGAGGTGGCGAAACCCGACAGGAC
TATAAAGATACCAGGCGTTTCCCCCTGGAAGCTCCCTCGTGCGCTCTCCTGTTCCGACCCTGCCGCTTAC
CGGATACCTGTCCGCCTTTCTCCCTTCGGGAAGCGTGGCGCTTTCTCATAGCTCACGCTGTAGGTATCTC
AGTTCGGTGTAGGTCGTTCGCTCCAAGCTGGGCTGTGTGCACGAACCCCCCGTTCAGCCCGACCGCTGCG
CCTTATCCGGTAACTATCGTCTTGAGTCCAACCCGGTAAGACACGACTTATCGCCACTGGCAGCAGCCAC
TGGTAACAGGATTAGCAGAGCGAGGTATGTAGGCGGTGCTACAGAGTTCTTGAAGTGGTGGCCTAACTAC
GGCTACACTAGAAGAACAGTATTTGGTATCTGCGCTCTGCTGAAGCCAGTTACCTTCGGAAAAAGAGTTG
GTAGCTCTTGATCCGGCAAACAAACCACCGCTGGTAGCGGTGGTTTTTTTGTTTGCAAGCAGCAGATTAC
GCGCAGAAAAAAAGGATCTCAAGAAGATCCTTTGATCTTTTCTACGGGGTCTGACGCTCAGTGGAACGAA
AACTCACGTTAAGGGATTTTGGTCATGAGATTATCAAAAAGGATCTTCACCTAGATCCTTTTAAATTAAA
AATGAAGTTTTAAATCAATCTAAAGTATATATGAGTAAACTTGGTCTGACAGTTACCAATGCTTAATCAG
TGAGGCACCTATCTCAGCGATCTGTCTATTTCGTTCATCCATAGTTGCCTGACTCCCCGTCGTGTAGATA
ACTACGATACGGGAGGGCTTACCATCTGGCCCCAGTGCTGCAATGATACCGCGAGACCCACGCTCACCGG
CTCCAGATTTATCAGCAATAAACCAGCCAGCCGGAAGGGCCGAGCGCAGAAGTGGTCCTGCAACTTTATC
CGCCTCCATCCAGTCTATTAATTGTTGCCGGGAAGCTAGAGTAAGTAGTTCGCCAGTTAATAGTTTGCGC
AACGTTGTTGCCATTGCTACAGGCATCGTGGTGTCACGCTCGTCGTTTGGTATGGCTTCATTCAGCTCCG
GTTCCCAACGATCAAGGCGAGTTACATGATCCCCCATGTTGTGCAAAAAAGCGGTTAGCTCCTTCGGTCC
TCCGATCGTTGTCAGAAGTAAGTTGGCCGCAGTGTTATCACTCATGGTTATGGCAGCACTGCATAATTCT
CTTACTGTCATGCCATCCGTAAGATGCTTTTCTGTGACTGGTGAGTACTCAACCAAGTCATTCTGAGAAT
AGTGTATGCGGCGACCGAGTTGCTCTTGCCCGGCGTCAATACGGGATAATACCGCGCCACATAGCAGAAC
TTTAAAAGTGCTCATCATTGGAAAACGTTCTTCGGGGCGAAAACTCTCAAGGATCTTACCGCTGTTGAGA
TCCAGTTCGATGTAACCCACTCGTGCACCCAACTGATCTTCAGCATCTTTTACTTTCACCAGCGTTTCTG
GGTGAGCAAAAACAGGAAGGCAAAATGCCGCAAAAAAGGGAATAAGGGCGACACGGAAATGTTGAATACT
CATACTCTTCCTTTTTCAATATTATTGAAGCATTTATCAGGGTTATTGTCTCATGAGCGGATACATATTT
GAATGTATTTAGAAAAATAAACAAATAGGGGTTCCGCGCACATTTCCCCGAAAAGTGCCACCTGACGTC
Features (pLannotate 1.2.2; 21 found; start..end, strand, type, name):
     28..80      -  misc_feature   bom (fragment): basis of mobility region from pBR322
    235..614     +  enhancer       CMV enhancer: human cytomegalovirus immediate early enhancer
    615..818     +  promoter       CMV promoter: human cytomegalovirus (CMV) immediate early promoter
    814..847     +  LTR            5' LTR (truncated) (fragment): truncated 5' long terminal repeat (LTR) from HIV-1
    863..881     +  promoter       T7 promoter: promoter for bacteriophage T7 RNA polymerase
    954..1067    +  CDS            STIM1 (fragment): STIM1_HUMAN - Also known as GOK From Homo sapiens (Human).
   1053..1553    +  CDS            SAV_STRAV (fragment): Experimental evidence at protein level: Swiss-Prot protein existence level 1. The biological function of streptavidin is not known. Forms a strong non-covalent specific complex with biotin (one molecule of biotin per subunit of streptavidin). From Streptomyces avidinii.
   1646..1875    +  intron         chimeric intron: chimera between introns from adenovirus and immunoglobulin heavy chain genes
   2057..2519    +  misc_feature   IRES: internal ribosome entry site (IRES) of the encephalomyocarditis virus (EMCV)
   2546..2893    +  CDS            Man2a1 (fragment): MA2A1_MOUSE - Also known as Mana2. Experimental evidence at protein level: Swiss-Prot protein existence level 1. Catalyzes the first committed step in the biosynthesis of complex N-glycans. It controls conversion of high mannose to complex N- glycans; the final hydrolytic step in the N-glycan maturation pathway. From Mus musculus (Mouse).
   2921..3616    +  CDS            mScarlet-I: mScarlet-I is a basic (constitutively fluorescent) red fluorescent protein published in 2016, derived from synthetic construct. It is reported to be a rapidly-maturing monomer with moderate acid sensitivity.
   3672..3756    +  CDS            large T antigen (fragment): large T antigen from SV40 (simian virus 40)
   3779..3900    +  polyA_signal   SV40 poly(A) signal: SV40 polyadenylation signal
   3911..3962    +  polyA_signal   SV40 poly(A) signal (fragment): SV40 polyadenylation signal
   4026..4042    -  protein_bind   lac operator: The lac repressor binds to the lac operator to inhibit transcription in E. coli. This inhibition can be relieved by adding lactose or isopropyl-β-D-thiogalactopyranoside (IPTG). lac repressor encoded by lacI
   4050..4080    -  promoter       lac promoter: promoter for the E. coli lac operon
   4095..4116    -  protein_bind   CAP binding site: CAP binding activates transcription in the presence of cAMP. E. coli catabolite activator protein
   4129..4221    -  CDS            lacI (fragment): lac repressor; lacI; The lac repressor binds to the lac operator to inhibit transcription in E. coli. This inhibition can be relieved by adding lactose or isopropyl-β-D-thiogalactopyranoside (IPTG).
   4404..4992    -  rep_origin     ori: high-copy-number ColE1/pMB1/pBR322/pUC origin of replication
   5163..6023    -  CDS            AmpR: β-lactamase; bla; confers resistance to ampicillin, carbenicillin, and related antibiotics
   6024..6128    -  promoter       AmpR promoter: bla
