[The description below was written by a language model from this plasmid's Addgene catalogue record and pLannotate feature annotations shown in this document.]
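Description:
StrKDEL-IRES-ManII-mScarlet-i is a mammalian expression plasmid built on the pIRESneo3 backbone. It provides two components for RUSH (retention using selective hooks) trafficking experiments from a single bicistronic transcript. It is propagated in E. coli through a high-copy ColE1/pUC-type origin and selected with ampicillin via the β-lactamase gene. No neomycin resistance cassette appears in the annotated 6,159-nt sequence. The position downstream of the IRES, which normally holds that marker in this backbone, is occupied by the Golgi reporter, so the record shows no mammalian selection marker.

Transcription is driven by the CMV immediate early enhancer and promoter. The first open reading frame encodes the hook: core streptavidin preceded by a short fragment annotated as STIM1, which probably serves as the ER-targeting signal sequence, and ending, according to the catalogue entry, in a KDEL ER-retention motif. A chimeric intron follows and then an EMCV IRES, which allows cap-independent translation of the second cistron. That cistron contains amino acids 1 to 116 of mouse mannosidase II (Man2a1), fused at its C terminus to the rapidly maturing monomeric red fluorescent protein mScarlet-I. An SV40 polyadenylation signal terminates the transcript.

In use, the ER-resident streptavidin hook retains a separately supplied cargo carrying a streptavidin-binding peptide until biotin is added, which releases the cargo synchronously. The ManII-mScarlet-I fusion marks the Golgi in red in the same cells. The associated work used the plasmid to follow ER-to-Golgi transport of procollagen. The hook portion derives from an earlier RUSH plasmid, and mScarlet-I was synthesized from its published sequence.
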