Addgene plasmid #117274: StrKDEL-IRES-ManII-mScarlet-i
Purpose: Expresses an Str-KDEL Hook for the RUSH system and separately mannosidase II-mScarlet-i
Depositing lab: David Stephens. Publication: ER-to-Golgi trafficking of procollagen in the absence of large carriers. McCaughey J, Stevenson NL, Cross S, Stephens DJ. J Cell Biol. 2018 Dec 26. pii: jcb.201806035. doi: 10.1083/jcb.201806035. PubMed 30587510.
Backbone
  Vector backbone: pIRESneo3
  Backbone manufacturer: Clontech
  Vector type: Mammalian Expression
Growth in bacteria
  Bacterial resistance: Ampicillin, 100 μg/mL
  Growth temperature: 37°C
  Growth strain: DH5alpha
  Copy number: High Copy
Gene/Insert 1
  Gene/Insert name: partial sequence of mannosidase II
  Species: M. musculus (mouse)
  Mutation: contains only amino acids 1 to 116 of ManII
  GenBank ID: NM_008549.2
  Entrez Gene: Man2a1 (a.k.a. Mana-2, Mana2, Map-2)
  Promoter: IRES
  Tag / fusion protein: mScarlet-i (C terminal on insert)
  Cloning method: Unknown
  Sequencing primers: 5′ CMV
Gene/Insert 2
  Gene/Insert name: Streptavidin-KDEL
  Species: Synthetic
  Promoter: CMV
  Cloning method: Restriction Enzyme; 5′ cloning site See PDF (unknown if destroyed); 3′ cloning site See PDF (unknown if destroyed)
  Sequencing primers: 5′ CMV
Resource information
  A portion of this plasmid was derived from a plasmid made by: Original clone was Plasmid #65253 from Franck Perez. mScarlet-i was synthesized from published sequence.
Terms and licenses: Academic/Nonprofit Terms; Industry Terms: Not Available to Industry
How to cite: StrKDEL-IRES-ManII-mScarlet-i was a gift from David Stephens (Addgene plasmid # 117274 ; http://n2t.net/addgene:117274 ; RRID:Addgene_117274)
